Addgene plasmid #44454: XNOR-gate-V2.0
Depositing lab: Drew Endy. Depositing organization: Stanford University. Publication: Amplifying genetic logic gates. Bonnet J, Yin P, Ortiz ME, Subsoontorn P, Endy D. Science. 2013 May 3;340(6132):599-603. doi: 10.1126/science.1232758. Epub 2013 Mar 28. PubMed 23539178.
Backbone
  Vector backbone: pSB4A5
  Vector type: Bacterial Expression, Synthetic Biology
Growth in bacteria
  Bacterial resistance: Ampicillin, 100 μg/mL
  Growth temperature: 37°C
  Growth strain: DH5alpha
  Copy number: Low Copy
Gene/Insert
  Gene/Insert name: XNOR-gate
Terms and licenses: Academic/Nonprofit Terms; Industry Terms: Not Available to Industry
How to cite: XNOR-gate-V2.0 was a gift from Drew Endy (Addgene plasmid # 44454 ; http://n2t.net/addgene:44454 ; RRID:Addgene_44454)
