[The description below was written by a language model from this plasmid's Addgene catalogue record and pLannotate feature annotations shown in this document.]
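Description:
XNOR-gate-V2.0 is a low-copy bacterial synthetic-biology plasmid built on the BioBrick backbone pSB4A5. It replicates through the pSC101 origin together with its required Rep101 (RepA) initiator protein. Selection is with ampicillin, through a β-lactamase gene driven by its own bla promoter. The backbone is heavily insulated with transcription terminators (tonB, lambda t0, his operon and two T3Te elements), which help shield the cloned device from read-through originating in the vector.

The payload, recorded simply as "XNOR-gate", lies between the BioBrick prefix and suffix. At its upstream end the annotation detects a short match to a T5-type promoter fragment, which probably reflects a constitutive bacterial promoter rather than a full T5/lac element. This is followed by a T7Te and rrnB T1 terminator pair annotated on the reverse strand. Downstream come an sTRSV hammerhead ribozyme, which cleaves the transcript to standardise the 5′ end of the mRNA, a superfolder GFP coding sequence, and a forward rrnB T1/T7Te double terminator. The small "groL1" hit beside the inverted terminators is most likely a spurious match, possibly to a recombinase recognition site.

The arrangement fits a recombinase-addressable logic element in which flipping terminators between promoter and reporter controls transcription into GFP. However, the feature table annotates no recombination sites, and the record does not say which integrases or input signals operate the gate. No recombinase gene is annotated on this plasmid, so these enzymes would presumably be supplied separately. The plasmid is typically used in E. coli as a fluorescent readout for Boolean XNOR logic.
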