Features (pLannotate 1.2.2; 20 found; start..end, strand, type, name):
      1..22      +  misc_feature   BioBrick prefix: BioBrick prefix for parts that do not start with "ATG"
     23..40      +  promoter       T5 promoter (fragment): bacteriophage T5 promoter for E. coli RNA polymerase, with embedded lac operator
    125..190     -  CDS            groL1 (fragment): CH601_MYCA1 - Also known as groEL1 From Mycobacterium avium (strain 104).
    185..212     -  terminator     T7Te terminator: phage T7 early transcription terminator
    228..299     -  terminator     rrnB T1 terminator: transcription terminator T1 from the E. coli rrnB gene
    413..462     +  misc_RNA       sTRSV HHRz: hammerhead ribozyme from the tobacco ringspot virus satellite RNA (Khvorova et al., 2003)
    571..1284    +  CDS            superfolder GFP: GFP variant that folds robustly even when fused to poorly folded proteins (Pédelacq et al., 2006)
   1307..1378    +  terminator     rrnB T1 terminator: transcription terminator T1 from the E. coli rrnB gene
   1394..1421    +  terminator     T7Te terminator: phage T7 early transcription terminator
   1428..1448    +  misc_feature   BioBrick suffix: universal suffix for all parts
   1484..1515    +  terminator     tonB terminator: bidirectional E. coli tonB-P14 transcription terminator
   1562..1602    -  terminator     bacterial terminator (fragment): putative bacterial transcription terminator
   1640..1734    +  terminator     lambda t0 terminator: transcription terminator from phage lambda
   2226..2448    +  rep_origin     pSC101 ori: low-copy replication origin that requires the Rep101 protein
   2496..3446    +  CDS            Rep101: RepA protein needed for replication with the pSC101 origin; rep101
   3663..3732    +  promoter       AmpR promoter: bla
   3735..4595    +  CDS            AmpR: β-lactamase; bla; confers resistance to ampicillin, carbenicillin, and related antibiotics
   4606..4665    +  terminator     his operon terminator: This putative transcriptin terminator from the E. coli his operon has a 2-bp deletion introduced during synthesis. Its efficiency has not been determined.
   4725..4754    -  terminator     T3Te terminator: phage T3 early transcription terminator
   4848..4877    -  terminator     T3Te terminator: phage T3 early transcription terminator
>Addgene plasmid #44454 | XNOR-gate-V2.0 | depositor full sequence | sequence record 60654 | XNOR-gate-V2.0 sequence 4923 bps
GAATTCGCGGCCGCTTCTAGAGAAAAAATTTATTTGCTTTCGCATCTTTTTGTACCTATAATGTGTGGAA
AGCTTATGCCAACACAATTAACATCTCAATCAAGGTAAATGCTTTTTGCTTTTTTTGCTCGGCCGGCTTG
TCGACGACGGCGGTCTCCGTCGTCAGGATCATCCGGGCTATAAACGCAGAAAGGCCCACCCGAAGGTGAG
CCAGTGTGACTCTAGTAGAGAGCGTTCACCGACAAACAACAGATAAAACGAAAGGCCCAGTCTTTCGACT
GAGCCTTTCGTTTTATTTGATGCCTGGGGGTTTGTACCGTACACCACTGAGACCGCGGTGGTTGACCAGA
CAAACCACGAAAAGGAGTTTTTTAGTTACCTTAATTGAAATAAACGAAATAAAAACTCGCAGCTGTCGCC
GGATGTGCTTTCCGGTCTGATGAGTCCGTGAGGACGAAACAGCCTCTACAAATAATTTTGTTTAAGGGCC
CAAGTTCACTTAAAAAGGAGATCAACAATGAAAGCAATTTTCGTACTGAAACATCTTAATCATGCTAAGG
AGGTTTTCTAATGCGTAAAGGCGAAGAGCTGTTCACTGGTGTCGTCCCTATTCTGGTGGAACTGGATGGT
GATGTCAACGGTCATAAGTTTTCCGTGCGTGGCGAGGGTGAAGGTGACGCAACTAATGGTAAACTGACGC
TGAAGTTCATCTGTACTACTGGTAAACTGCCGGTACCTTGGCCGACTCTGGTAACGACGCTGACTTATGG
TGTTCAGTGCTTTGCTCGTTATCCGGACCATATGAAGCAGCATGACTTCTTCAAGTCCGCCATGCCGGAA
GGCTATGTGCAGGAACGCACGATTTCCTTTAAGGATGACGGCACGTACAAAACGCGTGCGGAAGTGAAAT
TTGAAGGCGATACTCTGGTAAACCGCATTGAGCTGAAAGGCATTGACTTTAAAGAAGACGGCAATATCCT
GGGCCATAAGCTGGAATACAATTTTAACAGCCACAATGTTTACATCACCGCCGATAAACAAAAAAATGGC
ACTAAAGCGGATTTTAAAATTCGCCACAACGTGGAGGATGGCAGCGTGCAGCTGGCTGATCACTACCAGC
AAAACACTCCAATCGGTGATGGTCCTGTTCTGCTGCCAGACAATCACTATCTGAGCACGCAAAGCGTTCT
GTCTAAAGATCCGAACGAGAAACGCGATCATATGGTTCTGCTGGAGTTCGTAACCGCAGCGGGCATCACG
CATGGTATGGATGAACTGTACAAATGATGATACTAGAGCCAGGCATCAAATAAAACGAAAGGCTCAGTCG
AAAGACTGGGCCTTTCGTTTTATCTGTTGTTTGTCGGTGAACGCTCTCTACTAGAGTCACACTGGCTCAC
CTTCGGGTGGGCCTTTCTGCGTTTATATACTAGTAGCGGCCGCTGCAGGAGTCACTAAGGGTTAGTTAGT
TAGATTAGCAGAAAGTCAAAAGCCTCCGACCGGAGGCTTTTGACTAAAACTTCCCTTGGGGTTATCATTG
GGGCTCACTCAAAGGCGGTAATCAGATAAAAAAAATCCTTAGCTTTCGCTAAGGATGATTTCTGCTAGAG
CTGTCAGACCAAGTTTACGAGCTCGCTTGGACTCCTGTTGATAGATCCAGTAATGACCTCAGAACTCCAT
CTGGATTTGTTCAGAACGCTCGGTTGCCGCCGGGCGTTTTTTATTGGTGAGAATCCAAGCACTAGGGACA
GTAAGACGGGTAAGCCTGTTGATGATACCGCTGCCTTACTGGGTGCATTAGCCAGTCTGAATGACCTGTC
ACGGGATAATCCGAAGTGGTCAGACTGGAAAATCAGAGGGCAGGAACTGCTGAACAGCAAAAAGTCAGAT
AGCACCACATAGCAGACCCGCCATAAAACGCCCTGAGAAGCCCGTGACGGGCTTTTCTTGTATTATGGGT
AGTTTCCTTGCATGAATCCATAAAAGGCGCCTGTAGTGCCATTTACCCCCATTCACTGCCAGAGCCGTGA
GCGCAGCGAACTGAATGTCACGAAAAAGACAGCGACTCAGGTGCCTGATGGTCGGAGACAAAAGGAATAT
TCAGCGATTTGCCCGAGCTTGCGAGGGTGCTACTTAAGCCTTTAGGGTTTTAAGGTCTGTTTTGTAGAGG
AGCAAACAGCGTTTGCGACATCCTTTTGTAATACTGCGGAACTGACTAAAGTAGTGAGTTATACACAGGG
CTGGGATCTATTCTTTTTATCTTTTTTTATTCTTTCTTTATTCTATAAATTATAACCACTTGAATATAAA
CAAAAAAAACACACAAAGGTCTAGCGGAATTTACAGAGGGTCTAGCAGAATTTACAAGTTTTCCAGCAAA
GGTCTAGCAGAATTTACAGATACCCACAACTCAAAGGAAAAGGACATGTAATTATCATTGACTAGCCCAT
CTCAATTGGTATAGTGATTAAAATCACCTAGACCAATTGAGATGTATGTCTGAATTAGTTGTTTTCAAAG
CAAATGAACTAGCGATTAGTCGCTATGACTTAACGGAGCATGAAACCAAGCTAATTTTATGCTGTGTGGC
ACTACTCAACCCCACGATTGAAAACCCTACAAGGAAAGAACGGACGGTATCGTTCACTTATAACCAATAC
GCTCAGATGATGAACATCAGTAGGGAAAATGCTTATGGTGTATTAGCTAAAGCAACCAGAGAGCTGATGA
CGAGAACTGTGGAAATCAGGAATCCTTTGGTTAAAGGCTTTGAGATTTTCCAGTGGACAAACTATGCCAA
GTTCTCAAGCGAAAAATTAGAATTAGTTTTTAGTGAAGAGATATTGCCTTATCTTTTCCAGTTAAAAAAA
TTCATAAAATATAATCTGGAACATGTTAAGTCTTTTGAAAACAAATACTCTATGAGGATTTATGAGTGGT
TATTAAAAGAACTAACACAAAAGAAAACTCACAAGGCAAATATAGAGATTAGCCTTGATGAATTTAAGTT
CATGTTAATGCTTGAAAATAACTACCATGAGTTTAAAAGGCTTAACCAATGGGTTTTGAAACCAATAAGT
AAAGATTTAAACACTTACAGCAATATGAAATTGGTGGTTGATAAGCGAGGCCGCCCGACTGATACGTTGA
TTTTCCAAGTTGAACTAGATAGACAAATGGATCTCGTAACCGAACTTGAGAACAACCAGATAAAAATGAA
TGGTGACAAAATACCAACAACCATTACATCAGATTCCTACCTACGTAACGGACTAAGAAAAACACTACAC
GATGCTTTAACTGCAAAAATTCAGCTCACCAGTTTTGAGGCAAAATTTTTGAGTGACATGCAAAGTAAGC
ATGATCTCAATGGTTCGTTCTCATGGCTCACGCAAAAACAACGAACCACACTAGAGAACATACTGGCTAA
ATACGGAAGGATCTGAGGTTCTTATGGCTCTTGTATCTATCAGTGAAGCATCAAGACTAACAAACAAAAG
TAGAACAACTGTTCACCGTTAGATATCAAAGGGAAAACTGTCCATATGCACAGATGAAAACGGTGTAAAA
AAGATAGATACATCAGAGCTTTTACGAGTTTTTGGTGCATTTAAAGCTGTTCACCATGAACAGATCGACA
ATGTAACTACTAGAGCTAAATACATTCAAATATCTATCCGCTCATGAGACAATAACCCTGATAAATGCTT
CAATAATATTGAAAAAGGAAGAATATGAGTATTCAACATTTCCGTGTCGCCCTTATTCCCTTTTTTGCGG
CATTTTGCCTTCCTGTTTTTGCTCACCCAGAAACGCTGGTGAAAGTAAAAGATGCCGAAGATCAGTTGGG
TGCACGTGTGGGTTACATCGAACTGGACCTCAACAGCGGTAAGATTCTTGAGAGTTTTCGCCCCGAAGAA
CGTTTCCCAATGATGAGCACTTTTAAAGTTCTGCTCTGTGGCGCGGTATTATCCCGTATTGACGCCGGGC
AAGAGCAACTCGGTCGCCGCATACACTATTCTCAGAATGACTTGGTTGAGTACTCACCAGTCACAGAAAA
GCATCTTACGGACGGCATGACAGTACGCGAATTATGCAGCGCTGCCATAACCATGAGTGATAACACGGCG
GCCAACTTACTTCTGACAACGATCGGAGGACCGAAGGAGCTTACCGCTTTTTTGCACAACATGGGTGATC
ATGTAACTCGCCTTGATCGTTGGGAACCGGAGCTGAATGAAGCCATACCAAACGACGAGCGTGACACCAC
GATGCCTGTAGCTATGGCAACAACGTTGCGCAAACTCTTAACTGGCGAACTTCTTACTCTCGCTTCCCGG
CAACAATTAATAGACTGGATGGAGGCGGATAAAGTTGCAGGACCACTTCTGCGCTCGGCCCTTCCGGCTG
GCTGGTTTATTGCTGATAAATCTGGAGCCGGTGAGCGTGGGTCCCGCGGTATTATTGCAGCCCTGGGGCC
AGATGGTAAGCCCTCCCGTATCGTAGTTATCTACACGACGGGGAGCCAGGCAACTATGGACGAACGTAAT
CGCCAGATCGCTGAGATAGGTGCCTCCCTGATTAAGCATTGGTAATAATACTAGCTCCGGCAAAAAAACG
GGCAAGGTGTCACCACCCTGCCCTTTTTCTTTAAAACCGAAAAGATTACTTCGCGTTTGCCACCTGACGT
CTAAGAAAAGGAATATTCAGCAATTTGCCCGTGCCGAAGAAAGGCCCACCCGTGAAGGTGAGCCAGTGAG
TTGATTGCTACGTAATTAGTTAGTTAGCCCTTAGTGACTCTGCCACCTGACGTCTAAGAAAAGGAATATT
CAGCAATTTGCCCGTGCCGAAGAAAGGCCCACCCGTGAAGGTGAGCCAGTGAGTTGATTGCTACGTAATT
AGTTAGTTAGCCCTTAGTGACTC
