>Addgene plasmid #44454 | XNOR-gate-V2.0 | addgene partial sequence | sequence record 63447 | EXFP-internal-R 5'-GAACTCCAGCAGGACCATGT-3'
GAACGCTTTGCGTGCTCAGATAGTGATTGTCTGGCAGCAGAACAGGACCATCACCGATTGGAGTGTTTTG
CTGGTAGTGATCAGCCAGCTGCACGCTGCCATCCTCCACGTTGTGGCGAATTTTAAAATCCGCTTTAGTG
CCATTTTTTTGTTTATCGGCGGTGATGTAAACATTGTGGCTGTTAAAATTGTATTCCAGCTTATGGCCCA
GGATATTGCCGTCTTCTTTAAAGTCAATGCCTTTCAGCTCAATGCGGTTTACCAGAGTATCGCCTTCAAA
TTTCACTTCCGCACGCGTTTTGTACGTGCCGTCATCCTTAAAGGAAATCGTGCGTTCCTGCACATAGCCT
TCCGGCATGGCGGACTTGAAGAAGTCATGCTGCTTCATATGGTCCGGATAACGAGCAAAGCACTGAACAC
CATAAGTCAGCGTCGTTACCAGAGTCGGCCAAGGTACCGGCAGTTTACCAGTAGTACAGATGAACTTCAG
CGTCAGTTTACCATTAGTTGCGTCACCTTCACCCTCGCCACGCACGGAAAACTTATGACCGTTGACATCA
CCATCCAGTTCCACCAGAATAGGGACGACACCAGTGAACAGCTCTTCGCCTTTACGCATTAGAAAACCTC
CTTAGCATGATTAAGATGTTTCAGTACGAAAATTGCTTTCATTGTTGATCTCCTTTTTAAGTGAACTTGG
GCCCTTAAACAAAATTATTTGTAGAGGCTGTTTCGTCCTCACGGACTCATCAGACCGGAAAGCACATCCG
GCGACAGCTGCGAG
